Addgene plasmid #36705: TAL2268
Depositing lab: Keith Joung. Depositing organization: Massachusetts General Hospital. Publication: FLASH assembly of TALENs for high-throughput genome editing. Reyon D, Tsai SQ, Khayter C, Foden JA, Sander JD, Joung JK. Nat Biotechnol. 2012 Apr 8. doi: 10.1038/nbt.2170. PubMed 22484455.
Backbone
  Vector backbone: JDS74
  Backbone manufacturer: Joung lab (Addgene Plasmid # 32288)
  Backbone size w/o insert (bp): 6447
  Vector type: Mammalian, T7 for in vitro mRNA synthesis
Growth in bacteria
  Bacterial resistance: Ampicillin, 100 μg/mL
  Growth temperature: 37°C
  Growth strain: XL1 Blue
  Copy number: High Copy
Gene/Insert
  Gene/Insert name: FOXO3-TALEN_Left (alt name: FOXO3)
  Species: H. sapiens (human)
  Insert size (bp): 1640
  Entrez Gene: Foxo3 (a.k.a. 1110048B16Rik, 2010203A17Rik, FKHRL1, Fkhr2, Foxo3a)
  Promoter: CMV
  Tag / fusion protein: 3X Flag (N terminal on backbone); WT FOKI (C terminal on backbone)
  Cloning method: Restriction Enzyme; 5′ cloning site BsmBI (destroyed during cloning); 3′ cloning site BsmBI (destroyed during cloning)
  Sequencing primers: 5′ CMV-F; 3′ BGH-rev
Terms and licenses: Academic/Nonprofit Terms; Industry Terms: Not Available to Industry
Depositor comments: Target binding site: TCTCCGCTCGAAGTGGAG It is strongly recommended that users perform a diagnostic digest to verify this plasmid prior to use. For example, a double digest of the plasmid with BamHI and KpnI should result in two bands at 2.2kb and 5.9kb.
How to cite: TAL2268 was a gift from Keith Joung (Addgene plasmid # 36705 ; http://n2t.net/addgene:36705 ; RRID:Addgene_36705)
