[The description below was written by a language model from this plasmid's Addgene catalogue record.]
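Description:
TAL2268 is a mammalian expression plasmid encoding the left-hand monomer of a TALEN pair directed against the human FOXO3 gene. It is built on the JDS74 TALEN backbone (about 6.4 kb without insert), a high-copy plasmid propagated in E. coli under ampicillin selection. The roughly 1.6 kb insert is an array of TAL effector repeats assembled by the FLASH method and cloned into the backbone through BsmBI sites. Both sites were destroyed during cloning, as is typical of type IIS-based seamless assembly.

The repeat array supplies the DNA-binding specificity for one half-site in FOXO3, while the backbone contributes the flanking parts of the open reading frame: an N-terminal 3X FLAG tag for detection and a C-terminal wild-type FokI nuclease domain. Because FokI cleaves only as a dimer, this construct is intended to be used with a matching right-hand TALEN that binds the opposite strand nearby. Together, the two monomers introduce a double-strand break in the spacer between the half-sites, enabling gene disruption through error-prone repair or targeted modification through homology-directed repair. Expression in mammalian cells is driven by the CMV promoter. The vector type also indicates a T7 promoter, which allows in vitro transcription of TALEN mRNA for delivery by injection or transfection. The listed reverse sequencing primer suggests a BGH polyadenylation region downstream, although no feature table is provided to confirm this or other backbone elements. The catalogue entry gives the species as human, although the linked gene entry uses mouse-style nomenclature and aliases.
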