>Addgene plasmid #36705 | TAL2268 | depositor partial sequence | sequence record 45898 | TAL2268 sequence 1640 bps
GAACCTGACCCCAGACCAGGTAGTCGCAATCGCGTCACATGACGGGGGAAAGCAAGCCCTGGAAACCGTG
CAAAGGTTGTTGCCGGTCCTTTGTCAAGACCACGGCCTTACACCGGAGCAAGTCGTGGCCATTGCAAGCA
ATGGGGGTGGCAAACAGGCTCTTGAGACGGTTCAGAGACTTCTCCCAGTTCTCTGTCAAGCCCACGGGCT
GACTCCCGATCAAGTTGTAGCGATTGCGTCGCATGACGGAGGGAAACAAGCATTGGAGACTGTCCAACGG
CTCCTTCCCGTGTTGTGTCAAGCCCACGGTTTGACGCCTGCACAAGTGGTCGCCATCGCCAGCCATGATG
GCGGTAAGCAGGCGCTGGAAACAGTACAGCGCCTGCTGCCTGTACTGTGCCAGGATCATGGACTGACCCC
AGACCAGGTAGTCGCAATCGCGAACAATAATGGGGGAAAGCAAGCCCTGGAAACCGTGCAAAGGTTGTTG
CCGGTCCTTTGTCAAGACCACGGCCTTACACCGGAGCAAGTCGTGGCCATTGCATCCCACGACGGTGGCA
AACAGGCTCTTGAGACGGTTCAGAGACTTCTCCCAGTTCTCTGTCAAGCCCACGGGCTGACTCCCGATCA
AGTTGTAGCGATTGCGTCCAACGGTGGAGGGAAACAAGCATTGGAGACTGTCCAACGGCTCCTTCCCGTG
TTGTGTCAAGCCCACGGTTTGACGCCTGCACAAGTGGTCGCCATCGCCAGCCATGATGGCGGTAAGCAGG
CGCTGGAAACAGTACAGCGCCTGCTGCCTGTACTGTGCCAGGATCATGGACTGACCCCAGACCAGGTAGT
CGCAATCGCGAACAATAATGGGGGAAAGCAAGCCCTGGAAACCGTGCAAAGGTTGTTGCCGGTCCTTTGT
CAAGACCACGGCCTTACACCGGAGCAAGTCGTGGCCATTGCAAGCAACATCGGTGGCAAACAGGCTCTTG
AGACGGTTCAGAGACTTCTCCCAGTTCTCTGTCAAGCCCACGGGCTGACTCCCGATCAAGTTGTAGCGAT
TGCGTCGAACATTGGAGGGAAACAAGCATTGGAGACTGTCCAACGGCTCCTTCCCGTGTTGTGTCAAGCC
CACGGTTTGACGCCTGCACAAGTGGTCGCCATCGCCAACAACAACGGCGGTAAGCAGGCGCTGGAAACAG
TACAGCGCCTGCTGCCTGTACTGTGCCAGGATCATGGACTGACCCCAGACCAGGTAGTCGCAATCGCGTC
AAACGGAGGGGGAAAGCAAGCCCTGGAAACCGTGCAAAGGTTGTTGCCGGTCCTTTGTCAAGACCACGGC
CTTACACCGGAGCAAGTCGTGGCCATTGCAAATAATAACGGTGGCAAACAGGCTCTTGAGACGGTTCAGA
GACTTCTCCCAGTTCTCTGTCAAGCCCACGGGCTGACTCCCGATCAAGTTGTAGCGATTGCGAATAACAA
TGGAGGGAAACAAGCATTGGAGACTGTCCAACGGCTCCTTCCCGTGTTGTGTCAAGCCCACGGTTTGACG
CCTGCACAAGTGGTCGCCATCGCCTCCAATATTGGCGGTAAGCAGGCGCTGGAAACAGTACAGCGCCTGC
TGCCTGTACTGTGCCAGGATCATGGACTGA
