>Addgene plasmid #36705 | TAL2268 | addgene partial sequence | sequence record 48171 | CMV-F
ACTAGAGAACCCACTGCTTACTGGCTTATCGAAATTAATACGACTCACTATAGGGAGACCCAAGCTGGCT
AGCACCATGGACTACAAAGACCATGACGGTGATTATAAAGATCATGACATCGATTACAAGGATGACGATG
ACAAGATGGCCCCCAAGAAGAAGAGGAAGGTGGGCATTCACCGCGGGGTACCTATGGTGGACTTGAGGAC
ACTCGGTTATTCGCAACAGCAACAGGAGAAAATCAAGCCTAAGGTCAGGAGCACCGTCGCGCAACACCAC
GAGGCGCTTGTGGGGCATGGCTTCACTCATGCGCATATTGTCGCGCTTTCACAGCACCCTGCGGCGCTTG
GGACGGTGGCTGTCAAATACCAAGATATGATTGCGGCCCTGCCCGAAGCCACGCACGAGGCAATTGTAGG
GGTCGGTAAACAGTGGTCGGGAGCGCGAGCACTTGAGGCGCTGCTGACTGTGGCGGGTGAGCTTAGGGGG
CCTCCGCTCCAGCTCGACACCGGGCAGCTGCTGAAGATCGCGAAGAGAGGGGGAGTAACAGCGGTAGAGG
CAGTGCACGCCTGGCGCAATGCGCTCACCGGGGCCCCCTTGAACCTGACCCCAGACCAGGTAGTCGCAAT
CGCGTCACATGACGGGGGAAAGCAAGCCCTGGAAACCGTGCAAAGGTTGTTGCCGGTCCTTTGTCAAGAC
CACGGCCTTACACCGGAGCAAGTCGTGGCCATTGCAAGCAATGGGGGTGGCAAACAGGCTCTTGAGACGG
TTCAGAGACTTCTCCCAGTTCTCTGTCAAGCCCACGGGCTGACTCCCGATCAAGTTGTAGCGATTGCGTC
GCATGACGGAGGGAAACAAGCATTGGAGACTGTCCAACGGCTCCTTCCCGTGTTGTGTCA
