>Addgene plasmid #36705 | TAL2268 | addgene partial sequence | sequence record 48172 | JDS-TALEN-F 5'-TAGGGGTCGGTAAACAGTGG-3'
GGCGGGTGAGCTTAGGGGGCCTCCGCTCCAGCTCGACACCGGGCAGCTGCTGAAGATCGCGAAGAGAGGG
GGAGTAACAGCGGTAGAGGCAGTGCACGCCTGGCGCAATGCGCTCACCGGGGCCCCCTTGAACCTGACCC
CAGACCAGGTAGTCGCAATCGCGTCACATGACGGGGGAAAGCAAGCCCTGGAAACCGTGCAAAGGTTGTT
GCCGGTCCTTTGTCAAGACCACGGCCTTACACCGGAGCAAGTCGTGGCCATTGCAAGCAATGGGGGTGGC
AAACAGGCTCTTGAGACGGTTCAGAGACTTCTCCCAGTTCTCTGTCAAGCCCACGGGCTGACTCCCGATC
AAGTTGTAGCGATTGCGTCGCATGACGGAGGGAAACAAGCATTGGAGACTGTCCAACGGCTCCTTCCCGT
GTTGTGTCAAGCCCACGGTTTGACGCCTGCACAAGTGGTCGCCATCGCCAGCCATGATGGCGGTAAGCAG
GCGCTGGAAACAGTACAGCGCCTGCTGCCTGTACTGTGCCAGGATCATGGACTGACCCCAGACCAGGTAG
TCGCAATCGCGAACAATAATGGGGGAAAGCAAGCCCTGGAAACCGTGCAAAGGTTGTTGCCGGTCCTTTG
TCAAGACCACGGCCTTACACCGGAGCAAGTCGTGGCCATTGCATCCCACGACGGTGGCAAACAGGCTCTT
GAGACGGTTCAGAGACTTCTCCCAGTTCTCTGTCAAGCCCACGGGCTGACTCCCGATCAAGTTGTAGCGA
TTGCGTCCAACGGTGGAGGGAAACAAGCATTGGAGACTGTCCAACGGCTCCTTCCCGTGTTGTGTCAAGC
CCACGGTTTGACGCCTGCACAAGTGGTCGCCATCGCCAGCCATGATGGCGGTAAGCA
